>Addgene plasmid #74052 | pMSCV-AVITEV-GFP | depositor full sequence | sequence record 148262 | Full plasmid sequence
GATAAAATAAAAGATTTTATTTAGTCTCCAGAAAAAGGGGGGAATGAAAGACCCCACCTGTAGGTTTGGC
AAGCTAGCTTAAGTAACGCCATTTTGCAAGGCATGGAAAATACATAACTGAGAATAGAGAAGTTCAGATC
AAGGTTAGGAACAGAGAGACAGCAGAATATGGGCCAAACAGGATATCTGTGGTAAGCAGTTCCTGCCCCG
GCTCAGGGCCAAGAACAGATGGTCCCCAGATGCGGTCCCGCCCTCAGCAGTTTCTAGAGAACCATCAGAT
GTTTCCAGGGTGCCCCAAGGACCTGAAAATGACCCTGTGCCTTATTTGAACTAACCAATCAGTTCGCTTC
TCGCTTCTGTTCGCGCGCTTCTGCTCCCCGAGCTCAATAAAAGAGCCCACAACCCCTCACTCGGCGCGCC
AGTCCTCCGATAGACTGCGTCGCCCGGGTACCCGTATTCCCAATAAAGCCTCTTGCTGTTTGCATCCGAA
TCGTGGACTCGCTGATCCTTGGGAGGGTCTCCTCAGATTGATTGACTGCCCACCTCGGGGGTCTTTCATT
TGGAGGTTCCACCGAGATTTGGAGACCCCTGCCCAGGGACCACCGACCCCCCCGCCGGGAGGTAAGCTGG
CCAGCGGTCGTTTCGTGTCTGTCTCTGTCTTTGTGCGTGTTTGTGCCGGCATCTAATGTTTGCGCCTGCG
TCTGTACTAGTTAGCTAACTAGCTCTGTATCTGGCGGACCCGTGGTGGAACTGACGAGTTCTGAACACCC
GGCCGCAACCCTGGGAGACGTCCCAGGGACTTTGGGGGCCGTTTTTGTGGCCCGACCTGAGGAAGGGAGT
CGATGTGGAATCCGACCCCGTCAGGATATGTGGTTCTGGTAGGAGACGAGAACCTAAAACAGTTCCCGCC
TCCGTCTGAATTTTTGCTTTCGGTTTGGAACCGAAGCCGCGCGTCTTGTCTGCTGCAGCGCTGCAGCATC
GTTCTGTGTTGTCTCTGTCTGACTGTGTTTCTGTATTTGTCTGAAAATTAGGGCCAGACTGTTACCACTC
CCTTAAGTTTGACCTTAGGTCACTGGAAAGATGTCGAGCGGATCGCTCACAACCAGTCGGTAGATGTCAA
GAAGAGACGTTGGGTTACCTTCTGCTCTGCAGAATGGCCAACCTTTAACGTCGGATGGCCGCGAGACGGC
ACCTTTAACCGAGACCTCATCACCCAGGTTAAGATCAAGGTCTTTTCACCTGGCCCGCATGGACACCCAG
ACCAGGTCCCCTACATCGTGACCTGGGAAGCCTTGGCTTTTGACCCCCCTCCCTGGGTCAAGCCCTTTGT
ACACCCTAAGCCTCCGCCTCCTCTTCCTCCATCCGCCCCGTCTCTCCCCCTTGAACCTCCTCGTTCGACC
CCGCCTCGATCCTCCCTTTATCCAGCCCTCACTCCTTCTCTAGGCGCCGGAATTAGATCTGCGGCCGCGG
ATTTAAATGCCACCATGGTTAACAGCGGCCTGAACGATATCTTCGAGGCACAGAAAATCGAATGGCATGA
GGTTAACGAGAACCTGTACTTCCAGGGCAGCTACCCGGTCGCCTCCATGGTGAGCAAGGGCGAGGAGCTG
TTCACCGGGGTGGTGCCCATCCTGGTCGAGCTGGACGGCGACGTAAACGGCCACAAGTTCAGCGTGTCTG
GCGAGGGCGAGGGCGATGCCACCTACGGCAAGCTGACCCTGAAGTTCATCTGCACCACCGGCAAGCTGCC
CGTGCCCTGGCCCACCCTCGTGACCACCCTGACCTACGGCGTGCAGTGCTTCAGCCGCTACCCCGACCAC
ATGAAGCAGCACGACTTCTTCAAGTCCGCCATGCCCGAAGGCTACGTCCAGGAGCGCACCATCTTCTTCA
AGGACGACGGCAACTACAAGACCCGCGCCGAGGTGAAGTTCGAGGGCGACACCCTGGTGAACCGCATCGA
GCTGAAGGGCATCGACTTCAAGGAGGACGGCAACATCCTGGGGCACAAGCTGGAGTACAACTACAACAGC
CACAACGTCTATATCATGGCCGACAAGCAGAAGAACGGCATCAAGGCGAACTTCAAGATCCGCCACAACA
TCGAGGACGGCAGCGTGCAGCTCGCCGACCACTACCAGCAGAACACCCCCATCGGCGACGGCCCCGTGCT
GCTGCCCGACAACCACTACCTGAGCACCCAGTCCGCCCTGAGCAAAGACCCCAACGAGAAGCGCGATCAC
ATGGTCCTGCTGGAGTTCGTGACCGCCGCCGGGATCACTCTCGGCATGGACGAGCTGTACAAGTAATGAA
TTAATTAAGAATTCCTGCAGCCCGGGGGATCCGTCGACCTGCAGCCAAGCTTATCGATAAAATAAAAGAT
TTTATTTAGTCTCCAGAAAAAGGGGGGAATGAAAGACCCCACCTGTAGGTTTGGCAAGCTAGCTTAATTA
ACGCCATTTTGCAAGGCATGGAAAATACATAACTGAGAATAGAGAAGTTCAGATCAAGGTTAGGAACAGA
GAGACAGCAGAATATGGGCCAAACAGGATATCTGTGGTAAGCAGTTCCTGCCCCGGCTCAGGGCCAAGAA
CAGATGGTCCCCAGATGCGGTCCCGCCCTCAGCAGTTTCTAGAGAACCATCAGATGTTTCCAGGGTGCCC
CAAGGACCTGAAAATGACCCTGTGCCTTATTTGAACTAACCAATCAGTTCGCTTCTCGCTTCTGTTCGCG
CGCTTCTGCTCCCCGAGCTCAATAAAAGAGCCCACAACCCCTCACTCGGCGCGCCAGTCCTCCGATAGAC
TGCGTCGCCCGGGTACCCGTGTATCCAATAAACCCTCTTGCAGTTGCATCCGACTTGTGGTCTCGCTGTT
CCTTGGGAGGGTCTCCTCTGAGTGATTGACTACCCGTCAGCGGGGGTCTTTCATGGGTAACAGTTTCTTG
AAGTTGGAGAACAACATTCTGAGGGTAGGAGTCGAATATTAAGTAATCCTGACTCAATTAGCCACTGTTT
TGAATCCACATACTCCAATACTCCTGAAATAGTTCATTATGGACAGCGCAGAAGAGCTGGGGAGAATTAA
TTCGTAATCATGGTCATAGCTGTTTCCTGTGTGAAATTGTTATCCGCTCACAATTCCACACAACATACGA
GCCGGAAGCATAAAGTGTAAAGCCTGGGGTGCCTAATGAGTGAGCTAACTCACATTAATTGCGTTGCGCT
CACTGCCCGCTTTCCAGTCGGGAAACCTGTCGTGCCAGCTGCATTAATGAATCGGCCAACGCGCGGGGAG
AGGCGGTTTGCGTATTGGGCGCTCTTCCGCTTCCTCGCTCACTGACTCGCTGCGCTCGGTCGTTCGGCTG
CGGCGAGCGGTATCAGCTCACTCAAAGGCGGTAATACGGTTATCCACAGAATCAGGGGATAACGCAGGAA
AGAACATGTGAGCAAAAGGCCAGCAAAAGGCCAGGAACCGTAAAAAGGCCGCGTTGCTGGCGTTTTTCCA
TAGGCTCCGCCCCCCTGACGAGCATCACAAAAATCGACGCTCAAGTCAGAGGTGGCGAAACCCGACAGGA
CTATAAAGATACCAGGCGTTTCCCCCTGGAAGCTCCCTCGTGCGCTCTCCTGTTCCGACCCTGCCGCTTA
CCGGATACCTGTCCGCCTTTCTCCCTTCGGGAAGCGTGGCGCTTTCTCATAGCTCACGCTGTAGGTATCT
CAGTTCGGTGTAGGTCGTTCGCTCCAAGCTGGGCTGTGTGCACGAACCCCCCGTTCAGCCCGACCGCTGC
GCCTTATCCGGTAACTATCGTCTTGAGTCCAACCCGGTAAGACACGACTTATCGCCACTGGCAGCAGCCA
CTGGTAACAGGATTAGCAGAGCGAGGTATGTAGGCGGTGCTACAGAGTTCTTGAAGTGGTGGCCTAACTA
CGGCTACACTAGAAGGACAGTATTTGGTATCTGCGCTCTGCTGAAGCCAGTTACCTTCGGAAAAAGAGTT
GGTAGCTCTTGATCCGGCAAACAAACCACCGCTGGTAGCGGTGGTTTTTTTGTTTGCAAGCAGCAGATTA
CGCGCAGAAAAAAAGGATCTCAAGAAGATCCTTTGATCTTTTCTACGGGGTCTGACGCTCAGTGGAACGA
AAACTCACGTTAAGGGATTTTGGTCATGAGATTATCAAAAAGGATCTTCACCTAGATCCTTTTAAATTAA
AAATGAAGTTTTAAATCAATCTAAAGTATATATGAGTAAACTTGGTCTGACAGTTACCAATGCTTAATCA
GTGAGGCACCTATCTCAGCGATCTGTCTATTTCGTTCATCCATAGTTGCCTGACTCCCCGTCGTGTAGAT
AACTACGATACGGGAGGGCTTACCATCTGGCCCCAGTGCTGCAATGATACCGCGAGACCCACGCTCACCG
GCTCCAGATTTATCAGCAATAAACCAGCCAGCCGGAAGGGCCGAGCGCAGAAGTGGTCCTGCAACTTTAT
CCGCCTCCATCCAGTCTATTAATTGTTGCCGGGAAGCTAGAGTAAGTAGTTCGCCAGTTAATAGTTTGCG
CAACGTTGTTGCCATTGCTACAGGCATCGTGGTGTCACGCTCGTCGTTTGGTATGGCTTCATTCAGCTCC
GGTTCCCAACGATCAAGGCGAGTTACATGATCCCCCATGTTGTGCAAAAAAGCGGTTAGCTCCTTCGGTC
CTCCGATCGTTGTCAGAAGTAAGTTGGCCGCAGTGTTATCACTCATGGTTATGGCAGCACTGCATAATTC
TCTTACTGTCATGCCATCCGTAAGATGCTTTTCTGTGACTGGTGAGTACTCAACCAAGTCATTCTGAGAA
TAGTGTATGCGGCGACCGAGTTGCTCTTGCCCGGCGTCAATACGGGATAATACCGCGCCACATAGCAGAA
CTTTAAAAGTGCTCATCATTGGAAAACGTTCTTCGGGGCGAAAACTCTCAAGGATCTTACCGCTGTTGAG
ATCCAGTTCGATGTAACCCACTCGTGCACCCAACTGATCTTCAGCATCTTTTACTTTCACCAGCGTTTCT
GGGTGAGCAAAAACAGGAAGGCAAAATGCCGCAAAAAAGGGAATAAGGGCGACACGGAAATGTTGAATAC
TCATACTCTTCCTTTTTCAATATTATTGAAGCATTTATCAGGGTTATTGTCTCATGAGCGGATACATATT
TGAATGTATTTAGAAAAATAAACAAATAGGGGTTCCGCGCACATTTCCCCGAAAAGTGCCACCTGACGTC
TAAGAAACCATTATTATCATGACATTAACCTATAAAAATAGGCGTATCACGAGGCCCTTTCGTCTCGCGC
GTTTCGGTGATGACGGTGAAAACCTCTGACACATGCAGCTCCCGGAGACGGTCACAGCTTGTCTGTAAGC
GGATGCCGGGAGCAGACAAGCCCGTCAGGGCGCGTCAGCGGGTGTTGGCGGGTGTCGGGGCTGGCTTAAC
TATGCGGCATCAGAGCAGATTGTACTGAGAGTGCACCATATGCGGTGTGAAATACCGCACAGATGCGTAA
GGAGAAAATACCGCATCAGGCGCCATTCGCCATTCAGGCTGCGCAACTGTTGGGAAGGGCGATCGGTGCG
GGCCTCTTCGCTATTACGCCAGCTGGCGAAAGGGGGATGTGCTGCAAGGCGATTAAGTTGGGTAACGCCA
GGGTTTTCCCAGTCACGACGTTGTAAAACGACGGCCAGTGCCAAGCTCGCTCTCCCTTATGCGACTCCTG
CATTAGGAAGCAGCCCAGTAGTAGGTTGAGGCCGTTGAGCACCGCCGCCGCAAGGAATGGTGCATGCAAG
GAGATGGCGCCCAACAGTCCCCCGGCCACGGGGCCTGCCACCATACCCACGCCGAAACAAGCGCTCATGA
GCCCGAAGTGGCGAGCCCGATCTTCCCCATCGGTGATGTCGGCGATATAGGCGCCAGCAACCGCACCTGT
GGCGCCGGTGATGCCGGCCACGATGCGTCCGGCGTAGAGGATCGATTAGTCCAATTTGTTAAAGACAGGA
TATCAGTGGTCCAGGCTCTAGTTTTGACTCAACAATATCACCAGCTGAAGCCTATAGAGTACGAGCCATA
Features (pLannotate 1.2.2; 19 found; start..end, strand, type, name):
     43..560     +  LTR            5' LTR: 5' long terminal repeat from murine embryonic stem cell virus
    624..965     +  misc_feature   MESV Ψ: packaging signal of murine embryonic stem cell virus
   1032..1448    +  CDS            gag (truncated): truncated Moloney murine leukemia virus (MMLV) gag gene lacking the start codon
   1497..1537    +  CDS            AviTag™ (fragment): peptide tag that allows for enzymatic biotinylation
   1587..2306    +  CDS            EGFP: the original enhanced GFP (Yang et al., 1996) mammalian codon-optimized
   2319..2342    -  misc_feature   MCS (fragment): pBluescript multiple cloning site
   2409..2924    +  LTR            3' LTR: 3' long terminal repeat from murine embryonic stem cell virus
   3117..3133    -  protein_bind   lac operator: The lac repressor binds to the lac operator to inhibit transcription in E. coli. This inhibition can be relieved by adding lactose or isopropyl-β-D-thiogalactopyranoside (IPTG). lac repressor encoded by lacI
   3141..3171    -  promoter       lac promoter: promoter for the E. coli lac operon
   3186..3207    -  protein_bind   CAP binding site: CAP binding activates transcription in the presence of cAMP. E. coli catabolite activator protein
   3220..3312    -  CDS            lacI (fragment): lac repressor; lacI; The lac repressor binds to the lac operator to inhibit transcription in E. coli. This inhibition can be relieved by adding lactose or isopropyl-β-D-thiogalactopyranoside (IPTG).
   3495..4083    -  rep_origin     ori: high-copy-number ColE1/pMB1/pBR322/pUC origin of replication
   4254..5114    -  CDS            AmpR: β-lactamase; bla; confers resistance to ampicillin, carbenicillin, and related antibiotics
   5115..5219    -  promoter       AmpR promoter: bla
   5314..5349    +  CDS            rop (fragment): Rop protein, which maintains plasmids at low copy number; rop
   5451..5550    +  misc_feature   bom (fragment): basis of mobility region from pBR322
   5556..5710    -  CDS            lacZα (fragment): LacZα fragment of β-galactosidase; lacZ fragment
   5718..5993    -  CDS            TcR (fragment): tetracycline efflux protein; tet; confers resistance to tetracycline
   5991..1       +  CDS            env (fragment) (across the origin): murine leukemia virus gPr80 envelope polyprotein precursor; env; proteolytically cleaved into gp70SU and p15TM subunits
