[The description below was written by a language model from this plasmid's Addgene catalogue record and pLannotate feature annotations shown in this document.]
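Description:
pMSCV-AVITEV-GFP is a 6,090 bp gammaretroviral expression plasmid built on the pMSCV-IRES-GFP (pMIG) backbone. It is propagated in E. coli through a high-copy ColE1/pUC-type origin and selected with ampicillin via the β-lactamase gene and its promoter. The rest of the bacterial backbone carries only non-functional remnants of older cloning vectors, including fragments of lacI, lacZα, rop, bom and the tetracycline resistance gene, along with a lac promoter/operator region. The viral portion consists of murine embryonic stem cell virus 5' and 3' long terminal repeats flanking the Ψ packaging signal and a truncated gag segment that lacks its start codon. Together these allow the transcript to be packaged into retroviral particles when the structural and enzymatic viral proteins are supplied in trans by a packaging system. A short env fragment lies outside the LTR-flanked region.

In this derivative the IRES of pMIG was replaced by an AVITEV tag placed in frame with, and N-terminal to, EGFP, so the 5' LTR drives a single fusion protein of about 800 bp coding length. There is no separate internal promoter. The feature table identifies the AviTag portion just upstream of EGFP. The TEV protease site is not annotated, but the record states it lies between the tag and GFP. The AviTag is biotinylated when the E. coli biotin ligase BirA is co-expressed, which permits streptavidin-based capture, and TEV cleavage can then release the protein from the tag. BirA is not encoded on this plasmid. The associated work concerned identifying NFAT-associated proteins in T cells, so a tagged GFP would plausibly serve as a control bait for such pull-downs, though the record does not state this role explicitly.
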