Addgene plasmid #74052: pMSCV-AVITEV-GFP
Purpose: retroviral expression plasmid for GFP with N-terminal BirA-biotinylation signal and TEV celavage site
Depositing lab: Ria Baumgrass. Depositing organization: Deutsches Rheuma-Forschungszentrum Berlin (DRFZ). Publication: Identification of Novel Nuclear Factor of Activated T Cells (NFAT)-Associated Proteins in T cells. Gabriel CH, Gross F, Karl M, Stephanowitz H, Hennig AF, Weber M, Gryzik S, Bachmann I, Hecklau K, Wienands J, Schuchhardt J, Herzel H, Radbruch A, Krause E, Baumgrass R. J Biol Chem. 2016 Sep 16. pii: jbc.M116.739326. 10.1074/jbc.M116.739326 PubMed 27637333.
Backbone
  Vector backbone: pMSCV-IRES-GFP (pMIG)
  Backbone size w/o insert (bp): 5200
  Total vector size (bp): 6090
  Modifications to backbone: IRES site from pMIG was replaced by N-terminal AVITEV tag in frame to the GFP, resulting in AVITEV-GFP expression
  Vector type: Mammalian Expression, Retroviral
Growth in bacteria
  Bacterial resistance: Ampicillin, 100 μg/mL
  Growth temperature: 37°C
  Growth strain: NEB Stable
  Copy number: Unknown
Gene/Insert
  Gene/Insert name: AVITEV-GFP
  Insert size (bp): 800
  Promoter: pMSCV-LTRs
  Tag / fusion protein: AVI-TEV-tag N-terminal to the GFP (N terminal on insert)
  Cloning method: Unknown
  Sequencing primers: 5′ CGTTCGACCCCGCCTCGATCC
Resource information
  A portion of this plasmid was derived from a plasmid made by: standard pMIG-Vector
Terms and licenses: Academic/Nonprofit Terms; Industry Terms: Not Available to Industry
Depositor comments: The Avi-Tev-Tag is biotinylated by BirA E.coli biotin ligase when coexpressed, and can be cleaved by TEV protease.
How to cite: pMSCV-AVITEV-GFP was a gift from Ria Baumgrass (Addgene plasmid # 74052 ; http://n2t.net/addgene:74052 ; RRID:Addgene_74052)
