>Addgene plasmid #74052 | pMSCV-AVITEV-GFP | addgene partial sequence | sequence record 147372 | pBABE5 5'-CTTTATCCAGCCCTCAC-3'
AATGCCACCATGGTTAACAGCGGCCTGAACGATATCTTCGAGGCACAGAAAATCGAATGGCATGAGGTTA
ACGAGAACCTGTACTTCCAGGGCAGCTACCCGGTCGCCTCCATGGTGAGCAAGGGCGAGGAGCTGTTCAC
CGGGGTGGTGCCCATCCTGGTCGAGCTGGACGGCGACGTAAACGGCCACAAGTTCAGCGTGTCTGGCGAG
GGCGAGGGCGATGCCACCTACGGCAAGCTGACCCTGAAGTTCATCTGCACCACCGGCAAGCTGCCCGTGC
CCTGGCCCACCCTCGTGACCACCCTGACCTACGGCGTGCAGTGCTTCAGCCGCTACCCCGACCACATGAA
GCAGCACGACTTCTTCAAGTCCGCCATGCCCGAAGGCTACGTCCAGGAGCGCACCATCTTCTTCAAGGAC
GACGGCAACTACAAGACCCGCGCCGAGGTGAAGTTCGAGGGCGACACCCTGGTGAACCGCATCGAGCTGA
AGGGCATCGACTTCAAGGAGGACGGCAACATCCTGGGGCACAAGCTGGAGTACAACTACAACAGCCACAA
CGTCTATATCATGGCCGACAAGCAGAAGAACGGCATCAAGGCGAACTTCAAGATCCGCCACAACATCGAG
GACGGCAGCGTGCAGCTCGCCGACCACTACCAGCAGAACACCCCCATCGGCGACGGCCCCGTGCTGCTGC
CCGACAACCACTACCTGAGCACCCAGTCCGCCCTGAGCAAAGACCCC
