>Addgene plasmid #74052 | pMSCV-AVITEV-GFP | addgene partial sequence | sequence record 148261 | SFFV-F 5'-attgattgactgcccacctc-3'
CCCTGCCCAGGGACCACCGACCCCCCCGCCGGGAGGTAAGCTGGCCAGCGGTCGTTTCGTGTCTGTCTCT
GTCTTTGTGCGTGTTTGTGCCGGCATCTAATGTTTGCGCCTGCGTCTGTACTAGTTAGCTAACTAGCTCT
GTATCTGGCGGACCCGTGGTGGAACTGACGAGTTCTGAACACCCGGCCGCAACCCTGGGAGACGTCCCAG
GGACTTTGGGGGCCGTTTTTGTGGCCCGACCTGAGGAAGGGAGTCGATGTGGAATCCGACCCCGTCAGGA
TATGTGGTTCTGGTAGGAGACGAGAACCTAAAACAGTTCCCGCCTCCGTCTGAATTTTTGCTTTCGGTTT
GGAACCGAAGCCGCGCGTCTTGTCTGCTGCAGCGCTGCAGCATCGTTCTGTGTTGTCTCTGTCTGACTGT
GTTTCTGTATTTGTCTGAAAATTAGGGCCAGACTGTTACCACTCCCTTAAGTTTGACCTTAGGTCACTGG
AAAGATGTCGAGCGGATCGCTCACAACCAGTCGGTAGATGTCAAGAAGAGACGTTGGGTTACCTTCTGCT
CTGCAGAATGGCCAACCTTTAACGTCGGATGGCCGCGAGACGGCACCTTTAACCGAGACCTCATCACCCA
GGTTAAGATCAAGGTCTTTTCACCTGGCCCGCATGGACACCCAGACCAGGTCCCCTACATCGTGACCTGG
GAAGCCTTGGCTTTTGACCCCCCTCCCTGGGTCAAGCCCTTTGTACACCCTAAGCCTCCGCCTCCTCTTC
CTCCATCCGCCCCGTCTCTCCCCCTTGAACCTCCTCGTTCGACCCCGCCTCGATCCTCCCTTTATCCAGC
CCTCACTCCTTCTCTAGGCGCCGGA
